Addgene plasmid #158430: pLenti-hSyn-Gαq*-BERKY1
Purpose: BRET biosensor for detection of Gαq-GTP in lentiviral vector pLenti-hSyn
Depositing lab: Mikel Garcia-Marcos. Depositing organization: Boston University Medical Campus. Publication: Revealing the Activity of Trimeric G-proteins in Live Cells with a Versatile Biosensor Design. Maziarz M, Park JC, Leyme A, Marivin A, Garcia-Lopez A, Patel PP, Garcia-Marcos M. Cell. 2020 Jun 27. pii: S0092-8674(20)30752-2. doi: 10.1016/j.cell.2020.06.020. PubMed 32634377.
Backbone
  Vector backbone: pLenti-hSynapsin-Cre-WPRE (Addgene Plasmid #86641)
  Backbone size w/o insert (bp): 9434
  Total vector size (bp): 10563
  Modifications to backbone: AgeI-Cre-EcoRI removed during cloning
  Vector type: Mammalian Expression, Lentiviral
  Selectable markers: Zeocin
Growth in bacteria
  Bacterial resistance: Ampicillin, 100 μg/mL
  Growth temperature: 37°C
  Growth strain: NEB Stable
  Copy number: High Copy
Gene/Insert
  Gene/Insert name: Lyn11-Nluc-ER/K linker-YFP-GRK2(RH) (alt name: Gaq*-BERKY1)
  Insert size (bp): 2110
  Promoter: hSynapsin
  Cloning method: Restriction Enzyme; 5′ cloning site AgeI, replaced with NheI/GCCACC (destroyed during cloning); 3′ cloning site EcoRI, replaced with XbaI/AgeI (destroyed during cloning)
  Sequencing primers: 5′ gcagcggaggagtcgtgtcg; 3′ ccacatagcgtaaaaggagc
Terms and licenses: Academic/Nonprofit Terms; Industry Terms: Not Available to Industry
How to cite: pLenti-hSyn-Gαq*-BERKY1 was a gift from Mikel Garcia-Marcos (Addgene plasmid # 158430 ; http://n2t.net/addgene:158430 ; RRID:Addgene_158430)
