[The description below was written by a language model from this plasmid's Addgene catalogue record and pLannotate feature annotations shown in this document.]
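Description:
pLenti-hSyn-Gαq*-BERKY1 is an HIV-1-based lentiviral transfer plasmid for neuron-directed expression of a BRET biosensor that reports GTP-bound (active) Gαq. It was built on pLenti-hSynapsin-Cre-WPRE by removing the Cre cassette and inserting the sensor in its place. In bacteria it is maintained through a high-copy ColE1/pUC-type origin with ampicillin resistance, and an f1 origin is also present. Outside the viral unit, an SV40/EM7 dual-promoter cassette drives the Sh ble gene, which gives Zeocin selection.

The viral genome is transcribed from a CMV enhancer/promoter fused to a truncated 5' LTR. This is followed by the Ψ packaging signal with a partial gag sequence, the RRE for Rev-dependent export, and the cPPT/CTS. The human synapsin I promoter then drives the insert, with a WPRE downstream to boost transcript expression, a truncated 3' LTR and a bGH polyadenylation signal. Packaging functions have to be supplied in trans.

The sensor is a single polypeptide described as Lyn11-Nluc-ER/K linker-YFP-GRK2(RH). A Lyn-derived membrane-targeting sequence anchors it at the plasma membrane. NanoLuc is the BRET donor and a YFP, annotated as Citrine, is the acceptor, with the two separated by an ER/K linker. The RH domain of GRK2, annotated as matching the bovine protein, acts as the module that detects active Gαq. A TEV protease site is annotated just after Nluc. The Lyn11 and ER/K segments were not picked up by the automated annotation but fall in the unannotated gaps. The construct is intended for measuring Gαq activation in live cells, with the synapsin promoter suiting it to transduced neurons.

The sequenced record is 10,553 nt, slightly shorter than the 10,563 bp listed in the catalogue.
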