Features (pLannotate 1.2.2; 33 found; start..end, strand, type, name):
      1..448     +  promoter       hSyn promoter: human synapsin I promoter; confers neuron-specific expression (Kügler et al., 2003)
    566..1078    +  CDS            Nluc: NanoLuc® luciferase human codon-optimized
   1103..1123    +  CDS            TEV site: tobacco etch virus (TEV) protease recognition and cleavage site
   1379..2095    +  CDS            Citrine: Citrine is a basic (constitutively fluorescent) yellow fluorescent protein published in 2001, derived from Aequorea victoria. It has moderate acid sensitivity.
   2123..2536    +  CDS            GRK2 (fragment): ARBK1_BOVIN - Also known as ADRBK1. Experimental evidence at protein level: Swiss-Prot protein existence level 1. Specifically phosphorylates the agonist-occupied form of the beta-adrenergic and closely related receptors, probably inducing a desensitization of them (By similarity). Key regulator of LPAR1 signaling (By similarity). Competes with RALA for binding to LPAR1 thus affecting the signaling properties of the receptor (By similarity). Desensitizes LPAR1 and LPAR2 in a phosphorylation-independent manner (By similarity). Positively regulates ciliary smoothened (SMO)- dependent Hedgehog (H
   2594..2614    +  misc_feature   MCS (fragment): pBluescript multiple cloning site
   2614..3202    +  misc_feature   WPRE: woodchuck hepatitis virus posttranscriptional regulatory element
   3139..3720    +  CDS            nef (fragment): NEF_HV1H2 - Experimental evidence at protein level: Swiss-Prot protein existence level 1. Extracellular Nef protein targets CD4(+) T-lymphocytes for apoptosis by interacting with CXCR4 surface receptors. From Human immunodeficiency virus type 1 group M subtype B (isolate HXB2) (HIV-1).
   3727..3907    +  LTR            5' LTR (truncated): truncated 5' long terminal repeat (LTR) from HIV-1
   3939..4146    +  polyA_signal   bGH poly(A) signal: bovine growth hormone polyadenylation signal
   4167..4188    +  promoter       SV40 promoter (fragment): SV40 enhancer and early promoter
   4209..4637    +  rep_origin     f1 ori (sequence partly withheld): f1 bacteriophage origin of replication; arrow indicates direction of (+) strand synthesis
   4651..4980    +  promoter       SV40 promoter: SV40 enhancer and early promoter
   5028..5075    +  promoter       EM7 promoter: synthetic bacterial promoter&nbsp
   5094..5468    +  CDS            BleoR: antibiotic-binding protein; Sh ble from Streptoalloteichus hindustanus; confers resistance to bleomycin, phleomycin, and Zeocin™
   5478..5603    +  CDS            ble (fragment): BLE_KLEPN - Experimental evidence at protein level: Swiss-Prot protein existence level 1. Binding protein with a strong affinity to the bleomycin family of antibiotics. Binds to CL990; an antimitotic-antibiotic compound. From Klebsiella pneumoniae.
   5598..5719    +  polyA_signal   SV40 poly(A) signal: SV40 polyadenylation signal
   5792..5808    -  protein_bind   lac operator: The lac repressor binds to the lac operator to inhibit transcription in E. coli. This inhibition can be relieved by adding lactose or isopropyl-β-D-thiogalactopyranoside (IPTG). lac repressor encoded by lacI
   5816..5846    -  promoter       lac promoter: promoter for the E. coli lac operon
   5861..5882    -  protein_bind   CAP binding site: CAP binding activates transcription in the presence of cAMP. E. coli catabolite activator protein
   5895..5987    -  CDS            lacI (fragment): lac repressor; lacI; The lac repressor binds to the lac operator to inhibit transcription in E. coli. This inhibition can be relieved by adding lactose or isopropyl-β-D-thiogalactopyranoside (IPTG).
   6170..6758    -  rep_origin     ori: high-copy-number ColE1/pMB1/pBR322/pUC origin of replication
   6929..7789    -  CDS            AmpR: β-lactamase; bla; confers resistance to ampicillin, carbenicillin, and related antibiotics
   7790..7894    -  promoter       AmpR promoter: bla
   7953..8005    -  misc_feature   bom (fragment): basis of mobility region from pBR322
   8160..8539    +  enhancer       CMV enhancer: human cytomegalovirus immediate early enhancer
   8540..8739    +  promoter       CMV promoter: human cytomegalovirus (CMV) immediate early promoter
   8757..8937    +  LTR            5' LTR (truncated): truncated 5' long terminal repeat (LTR) from HIV-1
   8984..9109    +  misc_feature   HIV-1 Ψ: packaging signal of human immunodeficiency virus type 1
   9093..9456    +  CDS            HIV-1 gag (fragment): gag protein from human immunodeficiency virus 1; gag
   9602..9835    +  misc_feature   RRE: The Rev response element (RRE) of HIV-1 allows for Rev-dependent mRNA export from the nucleus to the cytoplasm.
  10212..10312   +  CDS            Rev (fragment): human immunodeficiency virus 1 (HIV-1) Rev protein; rev; enhances nuclear export of unspliced and incompletely spliced viral mRNAs
  10362..10479   +  misc_feature   cPPT/CTS: central polypurine tract and central termination sequence of HIV-1
>Addgene plasmid #158430 | pLenti-hSyn-Gαq*-BERKY1 | addgene full sequence | sequence record 311277 | Addgene NGS Result
AGTGCAAGTGGGTTTTAGGACCAGGATGAGGCGGGGTGGGGGTGCCTACCTGACGACCGACCCCGACCCA
CTGGACAAGCACCCAACCCCCATTCCCCAAATTGCGCATCCCCTATCAGAGAGGGGGAGGGGAAACAGGA
TGCGGCGAGGCGCGTGCGCACTGCCAGCTTCAGCACCGCGGACAGTGCCTTCGCCCCCGCCTGGCGGCGC
GCGCCACCGCCGCCTCAGCACTGAAGGCGCGCTGACGTCACTCGCCGGTCCCCCGCAAACTCCCCTTCCC
GGCCACCTTGGTCGCGTCCGCGCCGCCGCCGGCCCAGCCGGACCGCACCACGCGAGGCGCGAGATAGGGG
GGCACGGGCGCGACCATCTGCGCTGCGGCGCCGGCGACTCAGCGCTGCCTCAGTCTGCGGTGGGCAGCGG
AGGAGTCGTGTCGTGCCTGAGAGCGCAGTCGAGAAACCGGCTAGAGGATCCTTCGAAAGCTAGCGCCACC
ATGGGATGTATAAAATCAAAAGGGAAAGACAGCAAGCTTGGATCAGGCGGTAGCGGGGGATCAGGCGGTA
GCGGGATGGTCTTCACACTCGAAGATTTCGTTGGGGACTGGCGACAGACAGCCGGCTACAACCTGGACCA
AGTCCTTGAACAGGGAGGTGTGTCCAGTTTGTTTCAGAATCTCGGGGTGTCCGTAACTCCGATCCAAAGG
ATTGTCCTGAGCGGTGAAAATGGGCTGAAGATCGACATCCATGTCATCATCCCGTATGAAGGTCTGAGCG
GCGACCAAATGGGCCAGATCGAAAAAATTTTTAAGGTGGTGTACCCTGTGGATGATCATCACTTTAAGGT
GATCCTGCACTATGGCACACTGGTAATCGACGGGGTTACGCCGAACATGATCGACTATTTCGGACGGCCG
TATGAAGGCATCGCCGTGTTCGACGGCAAAAAGATCACTGTAACAGGGACCCTGTGGAACGGCAACAAAA
TTATCGACGAGCGCCTGATCAACCCCGACGGCTCCCTGCTGTTCCGAGTAACCATCAACGGAGTGACCGG
CTGGCGGCTGTGCGAACGCATTCTGGCGGAATTCGGATCTGGTGGTTCAGGCGAAAACCTGTATTTTCAG
GGCGGAAGCGGAGAAGAGGAGGAAAAGAAAAAACAACAGGAGGAGGAGGCGGAGAGGCTGAGGAGGATAC
AAGAGGAAATGGAAAAAGAAAGAAAGCGGCGAGAGGAAGATGAGCAGCGACGCCGCAAGGAGGAGGAAGA
GAGAAGGATGAAATTGGAGATGGAGGCAAAACGCAAACAAGAAGAGGAAGAACGGAAGAAACGGGAGGAT
GATGAAAAGCGGAAGAAAAAGGGATCTGGAGGGTCAGGGGGCGCGCCCATGGTTTCAAAGGGAGAAGAGT
TGTTCACAGGGGTTGTACCGATTCTTGTAGAACTTGACGGAGATGTCAACGGGCACAAGTTTAGTGTAAG
TGGAGAAGGCGAGGGCGATGCGACCTATGGAAAACTGACCCTTAAATTTATTTGTACTACGGGTAAATTG
CCCGTTCCCTGGCCGACATTGGTAACTACATTCGGATATGGTTTGATGTGCTTTGCAAGGTATCCGGATC
ACATGAAGCAGCATGATTTCTTCAAGTCCGCCATGCCCGAAGGCTACGTCCAGGAGCGCACCATCTTCTT
CAAGGACGACGGCAACTACAAGACCCGCGCCGAGGTGAAGTTCGAGGGCGACACCCTGGTGAACCGCATC
GAGCTGAAGGGCATCGACTTCAAGGAGGACGGCAACATCCTGGGGCACAAGCTGGAGTACAACTACAACA
GCCACAACGTCTATATCATGGCCGACAAGCAGAAGAACGGCATCAAGGTGAACTTCAAGATCCGCCACAA
CATCGAGGACGGCAGCGTGCAGCTCGCCGACCACTACCAGCAGAACACCCCCATCGGCGACGGCCCCGTG
CTGCTGCCCGACAACCACTACCTGAGCTACCAGTCCGCCCTGAGCAAAGACCCCAACGAGAAGCGCGATC
ACATGGTCCTGCTGGAGTTCGTGACCGCCGCCGGGATCACTCTCGGCATGGACGAGCTGTACAAGGGATC
CGGTGGCACCGGTGGATCAGGCTCTTCTCGAGAGAAGTACCTGGAGGACCGGGGCGAGGTGACTTTTGAG
AAGATCTTCTCCCAGAAGCTGGGGTACCTGCTTTTCCGAGACTTCTGCCTGAAGCACCTGGAGGAGGCCA
AGCCCTTGGTAGAGTTCTACGAGGAGATCAAGAAATACGAGAAGCTGGAGACAGAGGAGGAGCGCCTGGT
CTGCAGCCGAGAGATCTTCGACACGTACATCATGAAGGAGCTGCTGGCCTGCTCACATCCTTTCTCGAAG
AGCGCCATTGAGCACGTCCAGGGCCATCTGGTGAAGAAGCAGGTGCCTCCGGATCTCTTCCAGCCATATA
TTGAAGAAATTTGCCAGAACCTCCGAGGAGACGTGTTCCAGAAATTCATCGAGAGCGATAAATTCACACG
GTTTTGCCAGTGGAAGTGACTCGAGGTGGAGAACAAAAACTTATTTCTGAAGAAGATCTGTGATCTAGAC
CGGTCGATATCAAGCTTATCGATAATCAACCTCTGGATTACAAAATTTGTGAAAGATTGACTGGTATTCT
TAACTATGTTGCTCCTTTTACGCTATGTGGATACGCTGCTTTAATGCCTTTGTATCATGCTATTGCTTCC
CGTATGGCTTTCATTTTCTCCTCCTTGTATAAATCCTGGTTGCTGTCTCTTTATGAGGAGTTGTGGCCCG
TTGTCAGGCAACGTGGCGTGGTGTGCACTGTGTTTGCTGACGCAACCCCCACTGGTTGGGGCATTGCCAC
CACCTGTCAGCTCCTTTCCGGGACTTTCGCTTTCCCCCTCCCTATTGCCACGGCGGAACTCATCGCCGCC
TGCCTTGCCCGCTGCTGGACAGGGGCTCGGCTGTTGGGCACTGACAATTCCGTGGTGTTGTCGGGGAAAT
CATCGTCCTTTCCTTGGCTGCTCGCCTGTGTTGCCACCTGGATTCTGCGCGGGACGTCCTTCTGCTACGT
CCCTTCGGCCCTCAATCCAGCGGACCTTCCTTCCCGCGGCCTGCTGCCGGCTCTGCGGCCTCTTCCGCGT
CTTCGCCTTCGCCCTCAGACGAGTCGGATCTCCCTTTGGGCCGCCTCCCCGCATCGATACCGTCGACCTC
GAGACCTAGAAAAACATGGAGCAATCACAAGTAGCAATACAGCAGCTACCAATGCTGATTGTGCCTGGCT
AGAAGCACAAGAGGAGGAGGAGGTGGGTTTTCCAGTCACACCTCAGGTACCTTTAAGACCAATGACTTAC
AAGGCAGCTGTAGATCTTAGCCACTTTTTAAAAGAAAAGGGGGGACTGGAAGGGCTAATTCACTCCCAAC
GAAGACAAGATATCCTTGATCTGTGGATCTACCACACACAAGGCTACTTCCCTGATTGGCAGAACTACAC
ACCAGGGCCAGGGATCAGATATCCACTGACCTTTGGATGGTGCTACAAGCTAGTACCAGTTGAGCAAGAG
AAGGTAGAAGAAGCCAATGAAGGAGAGAACACCCGCTTGTTACACCCTGTGAGCCTGCATGGGATGGATG
ACCCGGAGAGAGAAGTATTAGAGTGGAGGTTTGACAGCCGCCTAGCATTTCATCACATGGCCCGAGAGCT
GCATCCGGACTGTACTGGGTCTCTCTGGTTAGACCAGATCTGAGCCTGGGAGCTCTCTGGCTAACTAGGG
AACCCACTGCTTAAGCCTCAATAAAGCTTGCCTTGAGTGCTTCAAGTAGTGTGTGCCCGTCTGTTGTGTG
ACTCTGGTAACTAGAGATCCCTCAGACCCTTTTAGTCAGTGTGGAAAATCTCTAGCAGGGCCCGTTTAAA
CCCGCTGATCAGCCTCGACTGTGCCTTCTAGTTGCCAGCCATCTGTTGTTTGCCCCTCCCCCGTGCCTTC
CTTGACCCTGGAAGGTGCCACTCCCACTGTCCTTTCCTAATAAAATGAGGAAATTGCATCGCATTGTCTG
AGTAGGTGTCATTCTATTCTGGGGGGTGGGGTGGGGCAGGACAGCAAGGGGGAGGATTGGGAAGACAATA
GCAGGCATGCTGGGGATGCGGCGGGCTCTATGGCTTCTGAGGCGGAAAGAACCAGCTGGGGCTCTAGGGG
GTATCCCC
[124 nt withheld, positions 4209-4332]
C
[91 nt withheld, positions 4334-4424]
A
[49 nt withheld, positions 4426-4474]
CCTTTGACGTTGGAGTCCACGTTCTTT
[37 nt withheld, positions 4502-4538]
ACCCTATCTCGGTCTATTCTTTTGATTTATAAGGGATTTTGCCGATTTCGGCCTATTGGTTAAAAAATGA
GCTGATTTAACAAAAATTTAACGCGAATTAATTCTGTGGAATGTGTGTCAGTTAGGGTGTGGAAAGTCCC
CAGGCTCCCCAGCAGGCAGAAGTATGCAAAGCATGCATCTCAATTAGTCAGCAACCAGGTGTGGAAAGTC
CCCAGGCTCCCCAGCAGGCAGAAGTATGCAAAGCATGCATCTCAATTAGTCAGCAACCATAGTCCCGCCC
CTAACTCCGCCCATCCCGCCCCTAACTCCGCCCAGTTCCGCCCATTCTCCGCCCCATGGCTGACTAATTT
TTTTTATTTATGCAGAGGCCGAGGCCGCCTCTGCCTCTGAGCTATTCCAGAAGTAGTGAGGAGGCTTTTT
TGGAGGCCTAGGCTTTTGCAAAAAGCTCCCGGGAGCTTGTATATCCATTTTCGGATCTGATCAGCACGTG
TTGACAATTAATCATCGGCATAGTATATCGGCATAGTATAATACGACAAGGTGAGGAACTAAACCATGGC
CAAGTTGACCAGTGCCGTTCCGGTGCTCACCGCGCGCGACGTCGCCGGAGCGGTCGAGTTCTGGACCGAC
CGGCTCGGGTTCTCCCGGGACTTCGTGGAGGACGACTTCGCCGGTGTGGTCCGGGACGACGTGACCCTGT
TCATCAGCGCGGTCCAGGACCAGGTGGTGCCGGACAACACCCTGGCCTGGGTGTGGGTGCGCGGCCTGGA
CGAGCTGTACGCCGAGTGGTCGGAGGTCGTGTCCACGAACTTCCGGGACGCCTCCGGGCCGGCCATGACC
GAGATCGGCGAGCAGCCGTGGGGGCGGGAGTTCGCCCTGCGCGACCCGGCCGGCAACTGCGTGCACTTCG
TGGCCGAGGAGCAGGACTGACACGTGCTACGAGATTTCGATTCCACCGCCGCCTTCTATGAAAGGTTGGG
CTTCGGAATCGTTTTCCGGGACGCCGGCTGGATGATCCTCCAGCGCGGGGATCTCATGCTGGAGTTCTTC
GCCCACCCCAACTTGTTTATTGCAGCTTATAATGGTTACAAATAAAGCAATAGCATCACAAATTTCACAA
ATAAAGCATTTTTTTCACTGCATTCTAGTTGTGGTTTGTCCAAACTCATCAATGTATCTTATCATGTCTG
TATACCGTCGACCTCTAGCTAGAGCTTGGCGTAATCATGGTCATAGCTGTTTCCTGTGTGAAATTGTTAT
CCGCTCACAATTCCACACAACATACGAGCCGGAAGCATAAAGTGTAAAGCCTGGGGTGCCTAATGAGTGA
GCTAACTCACATTAATTGCGTTGCGCTCACTGCCCGCTTTCCAGTCGGGAAACCTGTCGTGCCAGCTGCA
TTAATGAATCGGCCAACGCGCGGGGAGAGGCGGTTTGCGTATTGGGCGCTCTTCCGCTTCCTCGCTCACT
GACTCGCTGCGCTCGGTCGTTCGGCTGCGGCGAGCGGTATCAGCTCACTCAAAGGCGGTAATACGGTTAT
CCACAGAATCAGGGGATAACGCAGGAAAGAACATGTGAGCAAAAGGCCAGCAAAAGGCCAGGAACCGTAA
AAAGGCCGCGTTGCTGGCGTTTTTCCATAGGCTCCGCCCCCCTGACGAGCATCACAAAAATCGACGCTCA
AGTCAGAGGTGGCGAAACCCGACAGGACTATAAAGATACCAGGCGTTTCCCCCTGGAAGCTCCCTCGTGC
GCTCTCCTGTTCCGACCCTGCCGCTTACCGGATACCTGTCCGCCTTTCTCCCTTCGGGAAGCGTGGCGCT
TTCTCATAGCTCACGCTGTAGGTATCTCAGTTCGGTGTAGGTCGTTCGCTCCAAGCTGGGCTGTGTGCAC
GAACCCCCCGTTCAGCCCGACCGCTGCGCCTTATCCGGTAACTATCGTCTTGAGTCCAACCCGGTAAGAC
ACGACTTATCGCCACTGGCAGCAGCCACTGGTAACAGGATTAGCAGAGCGAGGTATGTAGGCGGTGCTAC
AGAGTTCTTGAAGTGGTGGCCTAACTACGGCTACACTAGAAGAACAGTATTTGGTATCTGCGCTCTGCTG
AAGCCAGTTACCTTCGGAAAAAGAGTTGGTAGCTCTTGATCCGGCAAACAAACCACCGCTGGTAGCGGTG
GTTTTTTTGTTTGCAAGCAGCAGATTACGCGCAGAAAAAAAGGATCTCAAGAAGATCCTTTGATCTTTTC
TACGGGGTCTGACGCTCAGTGGAACGAAAACTCACGTTAAGGGATTTTGGTCATGAGATTATCAAAAAGG
ATCTTCACCTAGATCCTTTTAAATTAAAAATGAAGTTTTAAATCAATCTAAAGTATATATGAGTAAACTT
GGTCTGACAGTTACCAATGCTTAATCAGTGAGGCACCTATCTCAGCGATCTGTCTATTTCGTTCATCCAT
AGTTGCCTGACTCCCCGTCGTGTAGATAACTACGATACGGGAGGGCTTACCATCTGGCCCCAGTGCTGCA
ATGATACCGCGAGACCCACGCTCACCGGCTCCAGATTTATCAGCAATAAACCAGCCAGCCGGAAGGGCCG
AGCGCAGAAGTGGTCCTGCAACTTTATCCGCCTCCATCCAGTCTATTAATTGTTGCCGGGAAGCTAGAGT
AAGTAGTTCGCCAGTTAATAGTTTGCGCAACGTTGTTGCCATTGCTACAGGCATCGTGGTGTCACGCTCG
TCGTTTGGTATGGCTTCATTCAGCTCCGGTTCCCAACGATCAAGGCGAGTTACATGATCCCCCATGTTGT
GCAAAAAAGCGGTTAGCTCCTTCGGTCCTCCGATCGTTGTCAGAAGTAAGTTGGCCGCAGTGTTATCACT
CATGGTTATGGCAGCACTGCATAATTCTCTTACTGTCATGCCATCCGTAAGATGCTTTTCTGTGACTGGT
GAGTACTCAACCAAGTCATTCTGAGAATAGTGTATGCGGCGACCGAGTTGCTCTTGCCCGGCGTCAATAC
GGGATAATACCGCGCCACATAGCAGAACTTTAAAAGTGCTCATCATTGGAAAACGTTCTTCGGGGCGAAA
ACTCTCAAGGATCTTACCGCTGTTGAGATCCAGTTCGATGTAACCCACTCGTGCACCCAACTGATCTTCA
GCATCTTTTACTTTCACCAGCGTTTCTGGGTGAGCAAAAACAGGAAGGCAAAATGCCGCAAAAAAGGGAA
TAAGGGCGACACGGAAATGTTGAATACTCATACTCTTCCTTTTTCAATATTATTGAAGCATTTATCAGGG
TTATTGTCTCATGAGCGGATACATATTTGAATGTATTTAGAAAAATAAACAAATAGGGGTTCCGCGCACA
TTTCCCCGAAAAGTGCCACCTGACGTCGACGGATCGGGAGATCTCCCGATCCCCTATGGTGCACTCTCAG
TACAATCTGCTCTGATGCCGCATAGTTAAGCCAGTATCTGCTCCCTGCTTGTGTGTTGGAGGTCGCTGAG
TAGTGCGCGAGCAAAATTTAAGCTACAACAAGGCAAGGCTTGACCGACAATTGCATGAAGAATCTGCTTA
GGGTTAGGCGTTTTGCGCTGCTTCGCGATGTACGGGCCAGATATACGCGTTGACATTGATTATTGACTAG
TTATTAATAGTAATCAATTACGGGGTCATTAGTTCATAGCCCATATATGGAGTTCCGCGTTACATAACTT
ACGGTAAATGGCCCGCCTGGCTGACCGCCCAACGACCCCCGCCCATTGACGTCAATAATGACGTATGTTC
CCATAGTAACGCCAATAGGGACTTTCCATTGACGTCAATGGGTGGAGTATTTACGGTAAACTGCCCACTT
GGCAGTACATCAAGTGTATCATATGCCAAGCACGCCCCCTATTGACGTCAATGACGGTAAATGGCCCGCC
TGGCATTATGCCCAGTACATGACCTTATGGGACTTTCCTACTTGGCAGTACATCTACGTATTAGTCATCG
CTATTACCATGGTGATGCGGTTTTGGCAGTACATCAATGGGCGTGGATAGCGGTTTGACTCACGGGGATT
TCCAAGTCTCCACCCCATTGACGTCAATGGGAGTTTGTTTTGGCACCAAAATCAACGGGACTTTCCAAAA
TGTCGTAACAACTCCGCCCCATTGACGCAAATGGGCGGTAGGCGTGTACGGTGGGAGGTCTATATAAGCA
GCGCGTTTTGCCTGTACTGGGTCTCTCTGGTTAGACCAGATCTGAGCCTGGGAGCTCTCTGGCTAACTAG
GGAACCCACTGCTTAAGCCTCAATAAAGCTTGCCTTGAGTGCTTCAAGTAGTGTGTGCCCGTCTGTTGTG
TGACTCTGGTAACTAGAGATCCCTCAGACCCTTTTAGTCAGTGTGGAAAATCTCTAGCAGTGGCGCCCGA
ACAGGGACTTGAAAGCGAAAGGGAAACCAGAGGAGCTCTCTCGACGCAGGACTCGGCTTGCTGAAGCGCG
CACGGCAAGAGGCGAGGGGCGGCGACTGGTGAGTACGCCAAAAATTTTGACTAGCGGAGGCTAGAAGGAG
AGAGATGGGTGCGAGAGCGTCAGTATTAAGCGGGGGAGAATTAGATCGCGATGGGAAAAAATTCGGTTAA
GGCCAGGGGGAAAGAAAAAATATAAATTAAAACATATAGTATGGGCAAGCAGGGAGCTAGAACGATTCGC
AGTTAATCCTGGCCTGTTAGAAACATCAGAAGGCTGTAGACAAATACTGGGACAGCTACAACCATCCCTT
CAGACAGGATCAGAAGAACTTAGATCATTATATAATACAGTAGCAACCCTCTATTGTGTGCATCAAAGGA
TAGAGATAAAAGACACCAAGGAAGCTTTAGACAAGATAGAGGAAGAGCAAAACAAAAGTAAGACCACCGC
ACAGCAAGCGGCCGCTGATCTTCAGACCTGGAGGAGGAGATATGAGGGACAATTGGAGAAGTGAATTATA
TAAATATAAAGTAGTAAAAATTGAACCATTAGGAGTAGCACCCACCAAGGCAAAGAGAAGAGTGGTGCAG
AGAGAAAAAAGAGCAGTGGGAATAGGAGCTTTGTTCCTTGGGTTCTTGGGAGCAGCAGGAAGCACTATGG
GCGCAGCGTCAATGACGCTGACGGTACAGGCCAGACAATTATTGTCTGGTATAGTGCAGCAGCAGAACAA
TTTGCTGAGGGCTATTGAGGCGCAACAGCATCTGTTGCAACTCACAGTCTGGGGCATCAAGCAGCTCCAG
GCAAGAATCCTGGCTGTGGAAAGATACCTAAAGGATCAACAGCTCCTGGGGATTTGGGGTTGCTCTGGAA
AACTCATTTGCACCACTGCTGTGCCTTGGAATGCTAGTTGGAGTAATAAATCTCTGGAACAGATTTGGAA
TCACACGACCTGGATGGAGTGGGACAGAGAAATTAACAATTACACAAGCTTAATACACTCCTTAATTGAA
GAATCGCAAAACCAGCAAGAAAAGAATGAACAAGAATTATTGGAATTAGATAAATGGGCAAGTTTGTGGA
ATTGGTTTAACATAACAAATTGGCTGTGGTATATAAAATTATTCATAATGATAGTAGGAGGCTTGGTAGG
TTTAAGAATAGTTTTTGCTGTACTTTCTATAGTGAATAGAGTTAGGCAGGGATATTCACCATTATCGTTT
CAGACCCACCTCCCAACCCCGAGGGGACCCGACAGGCCCGAAGGAATAGAAGAAGAAGGTGGAGAGAGAG
ACAGAGACAGATCCATTCGATTAGTGAACGGATCGGCACTGCGTGCGCCAATTCTGCAGACAAATGGCAG
TATTCATCCACAATTTTAAAAGAAAAGGGGGGATTGGGGGGTACAGTGCAGGGGAAAGAATAGTAGACAT
AATAGCAACAGACATACAAACTAAAGAATTACAAAAACAAATTACAAAAATTCAAAATTTTCGGGTTTAT
TACAGGGACAGCAGAGATCCAGTTTGGTTAATTAAGTGTCTAGACTGCAGAGGGCCCTGCGTATG
