>Addgene plasmid #158430 | pLenti-hSyn-Gαq*-BERKY1 | depositor partial sequence | sequence record 305672 | insertion between AgeI and EcoRI
GCTAGCATGGGATGTATAAAATCAAAAGGGAAAGACAGCAAGCTTGGATCAGGCGGTAGCGGGGGATCAG
GCGGTAGCGGGATGGTCTTCACACTCGAAGATTTCGTTGGGGACTGGCGACAGACAGCCGGCTACAACCT
GGACCAAGTCCTTGAACAGGGAGGTGTGTCCAGTTTGTTTCAGAATCTCGGGGTGTCCGTAACTCCGATC
CAAAGGATTGTCCTGAGCGGTGAAAATGGGCTGAAGATCGACATCCATGTCATCATCCCGTATGAAGGTC
TGAGCGGCGACCAAATGGGCCAGATCGAAAAAATTTTTAAGGTGGTGTACCCTGTGGATGATCATCACTT
TAAGGTGATCCTGCACTATGGCACACTGGTAATCGACGGGGTTACGCCGAACATGATCGACTATTTCGGA
CGGCCGTATGAAGGCATCGCCGTGTTCGACGGCAAAAAGATCACTGTAACAGGGACCCTGTGGAACGGCA
ACAAAATTATCGACGAGCGCCTGATCAACCCCGACGGCTCCCTGCTGTTCCGAGTAACCATCAACGGAGT
GACCGGCTGGCGGCTGTGCGAACGCATTCTGGCGGAATTCGGATCTGGTGGTTCAGGCGAAAACCTGTAT
TTTCAGGGCGGAAGCGGAGAAGAGGAGGAAAAGAAAAAACAACAGGAGGAGGAGGCGGAGAGGCTGAGGA
GGATACAAGAGGAAATGGAAAAAGAAAGAAAGCGGCGAGAGGAAGATGAGCAGCGACGCCGCAAGGAGGA
GGAAGAGAGAAGGATGAAATTGGAGATGGAGGCAAAACGCAAACAAGAAGAGGAAGAACGGAAGAAACGG
GAGGATGATGAAAAGCGGAAGAAAAAGGGATCTGGAGGGTCAGGGGGCGCGCCCATGGTTTCAAAGGGAG
AAGAGTTGTTCACAGGGGTTGTACCGATTCTTGTAGAACTTGACGGAGATGTCAACGGGCACAAGTTTAG
TGTAAGTGGAGAAGGCGAGGGCGATGCGACCTATGGAAAACTGACCCTTAAATTTATTTGTACTACGGGT
AAATTGCCCGTTCCCTGGCCGACATTGGTAACTACATTCGGATATGGTTTGATGTGCTTTGCAAGGTATC
CGGATCACATGAAGCAGCATGATTTCTTCAAGTCCGCCATGCCCGAAGGCTACGTCCAGGAGCGCACCAT
CTTCTTCAAGGACGACGGCAACTACAAGACCCGCGCCGAGGTGAAGTTCGAGGGCGACACCCTGGTGAAC
CGCATCGAGCTGAAGGGCATCGACTTCAAGGAGGACGGCAACATCCTGGGGCACAAGCTGGAGTACAACT
ACAACAGCCACAACGTCTATATCATGGCCGACAAGCAGAAGAACGGCATCAAGGTGAACTTCAAGATCCG
CCACAACATCGAGGACGGCAGCGTGCAGCTCGCCGACCACTACCAGCAGAACACCCCCATCGGCGACGGC
CCCGTGCTGCTGCCCGACAACCACTACCTGAGCTACCAGTCCGCCCTGAGCAAAGACCCCAACGAGAAGC
GCGATCACATGGTCCTGCTGGAGTTCGTGACCGCCGCCGGGATCACTCTCGGCATGGACGAGCTGTACAA
GGGATCCGGTGGCACCGGTGGATCAGGCTCTTCTCGAGAGAAGTACCTGGAGGACCGGGGCGAGGTGACT
TTTGAGAAGATCTTCTCCCAGAAGCTGGGGTACCTGCTTTTCCGAGACTTCTGCCTGAAGCACCTGGAGG
AGGCCAAGCCCTTGGTAGAGTTCTACGAGGAGATCAAGAAATACGAGAAGCTGGAGACAGAGGAGGAGCG
CCTGGTCTGCAGCCGAGAGATCTTCGACACGTACATCATGAAGGAGCTGCTGGCCTGCTCACATCCTTTC
TCGAAGAGCGCCATTGAGCACGTCCAGGGCCATCTGGTGAAGAAGCAGGTGCCTCCGGATCTCTTCCAGC
CATATATTGAAGAAATTTGCCAGAACCTCCGAGGAGACGTGTTCCAGAAATTCATCGAGAGCGATAAATT
CACACGGTTTTGCCAGTGGAAGTGACTCGAGGTGGAGAACAAAAACTTATTTCTGAAGAAGATCTGTGAT
CTAGACCGGT
